>Addgene plasmid #121219 | pUC57-Kan_BR29_00105021 | depositor full sequence | sequence record 231239 | pUC57-Kan_BR29_00105021 sequence 2929 bps
TCGCGCGTTTCGGTGATGACGGTGAAAACCTCTGACACATGCAGCTCCCGGAGACGGTCACAGCTTGTCT
GTAAGCGGATGCCGGGAGCAGACAAGCCCGTCAGGGCGCGTCAGCGGGTGTTGGCGGGTGTCGGGGCTGG
CTTAACTATGCGGCATCAGAGCAGATTGTACTGAGAGTGCACCATATGCGGTGTGAAATACCGCACAGAT
GCGTAAGGAGAAAATACCGCATCAGGCGCCATTCGCCATTCAGGCTGCGCAACTGTTGGGAAGGGCGATC
GGTGCGGGCCTCTTCGCTATTACGCCAGCTGGCGAAAGGGGGATGTGCTGCAAGGCGATTAAGTTGGGTA
ACGCCAGGGTTTTCCCAGTCACGACGTTGTAAAACGACGGCCAGTGAATTGACGCGTATTGGGATGGAAC
TTGGTCTCTAATGGCTTCTAAACCATCTTCTAAACCATCTACTTCTTCTGCTGATGCTGCTGAAAAACCA
AAAGAAATTAGAATTTGTTCTGCTACTATTACTAATATGAAAACTGGTGCTGATTTGGGTAGAGGTTCTG
TTCCATATACTCAACCACATTATATTGCTGGTTTTGAAGTTCAAATTTGGAATGGTTCTACTGTTTCTTA
TTGGGTTGGTGGTCCAGTTTTGATGGATTTGGCTCCAAGAGGTGATTTGAGATGTATTCAATATACTTGA
GCTTAGAGACCAAGTTCCATCCCAATGGCGCGCCGAGCTTGGCTCGAGCATGGTCATAGCTGTTTCCTGT
GTGAAATTGTTATCCGCTCACAATTCCACACAACATACGAGCCGGAAGCATAAAGTGTAAAGCCTGGGGT
GCCTAATGAGTGAGCTAACTCACATTAATTGCGTTGCGCTCACTGCCCGCTTTCCAGTCGGGAAACCTGT
CGTGCCAGCTGCATTAATGAATCGGCCAACGCGCGGGGAGAGGCGGTTTGCGTATTGGGCGCTCTTCCGC
TTCCTCGCTCACTGACTCGCTGCGCTCGGTCGTTCGGCTGCGGCGAGCGGTATCAGCTCACTCAAAGGCG
GTAATACGGTTATCCACAGAATCAGGGGATAACGCAGGAAAGAACATGTGAGCAAAAGGCCAGCAAAAGG
CCAGGAACCGTAAAAAGGCCGCGTTGCTGGCGTTTTTCCATAGGCTCCGCCCCCCTGACGAGCATCACAA
AAATCGACGCTCAAGTCAGAGGTGGCGAAACCCGACAGGACTATAAAGATACCAGGCGTTTCCCCCTGGA
AGCTCCCTCGTGCGCTCTCCTGTTCCGACCCTGCCGCTTACCGGATACCTGTCCGCCTTTCTCCCTTCGG
GAAGCGTGGCGCTTTCTCATAGCTCACGCTGTAGGTATCTCAGTTCGGTGTAGGTCGTTCGCTCCAAGCT
GGGCTGTGTGCACGAACCCCCCGTTCAGCCCGACCGCTGCGCCTTATCCGGTAACTATCGTCTTGAGTCC
AACCCGGTAAGACACGACTTATCGCCACTGGCAGCAGCCACTGGTAACAGGATTAGCAGAGCGAGGTATG
TAGGCGGTGCTACAGAGTTCTTGAAGTGGTGGCCTAACTACGGCTACACTAGAAGAACAGTATTTGGTAT
CTGCGCTCTGCTGAAGCCAGTTACCTTCGGAAAAAGAGTTGGTAGCTCTTGATCCGGCAAACAAACCACC
GCTGGTAGCGGTGGTTTTTTTGTTTGCAAGCAGCAGATTACGCGCAGAAAAAAAGGATCTCAAGAAGATC
CTTTGATCTTTTCTACGGGGTCTGACGCTCAGTGGAACGAAAACTCACGTTAAGGGATTTTGGTCATGAG
ATTATCAAAAAGGATCTTCACCTAGATCCTTTTAAATTAAAAATGAAGTTTTAAATCAATCTAAAGTATA
TATGAGTAAACTTGGTCTGACAGTTAGAAAAACTCATCGAGCATCAAATGAAACTGCAATTTATTCATAT
CAGGATTATCAATACCATATTTTTGAAAAAGCCGTTTCTGTAATGAAGGAGAAAACTCACCGAGGCAGTT
CCATAGGATGGCAAGATCCTGGTATCGGTCTGCGATTCCGACTCGTCCAACATCAATACAACCTATTAAT
TTCCCCTCGTCAAAAATAAGGTTATCAAGTGAGAAATCACCATGAGTGACGACTGAATCCGGTGAGAATG
GCAAAAGTTTATGCATTTCTTTCCAGACTTGTTCAACAGGCCAGCCATTACGCTCGTCATCAAAATCACT
CGCATCAACCAAACCGTTATTCATTCGTGATTGCGCCTGAGCGAGACGAAATACGCGATCGCTGTTAAAA
GGACAATTACAAACAGGAATCGAATGCAACCGGCGCAGGAACACTGCCAGCGCATCAACAATATTTTCAC
CTGAATCAGGATATTCTTCTAATACCTGGAATGCTGTTTTCCCAGGGATCGCAGTGGTGAGTAACCATGC
ATCATCAGGAGTACGGATAAAATGCTTGATGGTCGGAAGAGGCATAAATTCCGTCAGCCAGTTTAGTCTG
ACCATCTCATCTGTAACATCATTGGCAACGCTACCTTTGCCATGTTTCAGAAACAACTCTGGCGCATCGG
GCTTCCCATACAATCGATAGATTGTCGCACCTGATTGCCCGACATTATCGCGAGCCCATTTATACCCATA
TAAATCAGCATCCATGTTGGAATTTAATCGCGGCCTAGAGCAAGACGTTTCCCGTTGAATATGGCTCATA
CTCTTCCTTTTTCAATATTATTGAAGCATTTATCAGGGTTATTGTCTCATGAGCGGATACATATTTGAAT
GTATTTAGAAAAATAAACAAATAGGGGTTCCGCGCACATTTCCCCGAAAAGTGCCACCTGACGTCTAAGA
AACCATTATTATCATGACATTAACCTATAAAAATAGGCGTATCACGAGGCCCTTTCGTC
Features (pLannotate 1.2.2; 10 found; start..end, strand, type, name):
    137..236     +  misc_feature   bom (fragment): basis of mobility region from pBR322
    242..399     -  CDS            lacZα (fragment): LacZα fragment of β-galactosidase; lacZ fragment
    777..793     -  protein_bind   lac operator: The lac repressor binds to the lac operator to inhibit transcription in E. coli. This inhibition can be relieved by adding lactose or isopropyl-β-D-thiogalactopyranoside (IPTG). lac repressor encoded by lacI
    801..831     -  promoter       lac promoter: promoter for the E. coli lac operon
    846..867     -  protein_bind   CAP binding site: CAP binding activates transcription in the presence of cAMP. E. coli catabolite activator protein
    880..972     -  CDS            lacI (fragment): lac repressor; lacI; The lac repressor binds to the lac operator to inhibit transcription in E. coli. This inhibition can be relieved by adding lactose or isopropyl-β-D-thiogalactopyranoside (IPTG).
   1155..1743    -  rep_origin     ori: high-copy-number ColE1/pMB1/pBR322/pUC origin of replication
   1914..2729    -  CDS            KanR: aminoglycoside phosphotransferase; aph(3')-Ia; confers resistance to kanamycin in bacteria or G418 (Geneticin®) in eukaryotes
   2730..2834    -  promoter       AmpR promoter: bla
   2929..35      +  CDS            rop (fragment) (across the origin): Rop protein, which maintains plasmids at low copy number; rop
