[The description below was written by a language model from this plasmid's Addgene catalogue record and pLannotate feature annotations shown in this document.]
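Description:
pUC57-Kan_BR29_00105021 is a small, high-copy bacterial cloning plasmid that serves as a Level 0 module for Golden Gate assembly. It is built on the pUC57-Kan backbone (2,626 bp without insert; 2,929 bp in the full deposited sequence) and is maintained in E. coli through the high-copy ColE1/pUC-type origin. Selection relies on a kanamycin resistance gene, aph(3')-Ia, which the annotation places downstream of the bla (AmpR) promoter. The feature table also detects short remnants of the pBR322 bom region, rop and lacI, which are backbone fragments rather than functional elements.

The insert, BR29_00105021, belongs to a clone resource of Magnaporthe oryzae effectors that share sequence and structural similarity across host-specific lineages. The record notes Magnaporthe grisea in the mutation field, which appears to indicate the source organism rather than a sequence change. The fragment was placed at the EcoRV site, and it is not recorded whether that site survives. No insert feature is annotated, but an unannotated gap of a few hundred bases lies between the lacZα fragment and the lac operator, lac promoter and CAP binding site, consistent with an insert interrupting the lacZα region. This fits lacZ being listed as a marker, which would allow blue/white screening. M13 forward and reverse primer sites flank the insert for sequence verification.

As a Level 0 part, the plasmid is a storage and donor vector: the record lists no eukaryotic promoter, tag or terminator, so the effector sequence would be released by type IIS digestion and combined with such parts in higher-level assemblies. The specific type IIS enzyme and overhangs are not stated.
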