Addgene plasmid #121219: pUC57-Kan_BR29_00105021
Purpose: Level 0 Golden-Gate compatible vector
Depositing lab: Sophien Kamoun. Depositing organization: Sainsbury Laboratory, Norwich. Publication: A Clone Resource of Magnaporthe oryzae Effectors That Share Sequence and Structural Similarities Across Host-Specific Lineages. Petit-Houdenot Y, Langner T, Harant A, Win J, Kamoun S. Mol Plant Microbe Interact. 2020 Aug;33(8):1032-1035. doi: 10.1094/MPMI-03-20-0052-A. Epub 2020 Jun 22. PubMed 32460610.
Backbone
  Vector backbone: pUC57-Kan
  Backbone size w/o insert (bp): 2626
  Vector type: Golden Gate
  Selectable markers: lacZ
Growth in bacteria
  Bacterial resistance: Kanamycin, 50 μg/mL
  Growth temperature: 37°C
  Growth strain: DH5alpha
  Copy number: High Copy
Gene/Insert
  Gene/Insert name: BR29_00105021
  Mutation: Magnaporthe grisea
  Cloning method: Restriction Enzyme; 5′ cloning site EcoRV (unknown if destroyed); 3′ cloning site EcoRV (unknown if destroyed)
  Sequencing primers: 5′ M13Fw; 3′ M13Rv
Terms and licenses: Academic/Nonprofit Terms; Industry Terms: Not Available to Industry
How to cite: pUC57-Kan_BR29_00105021 was a gift from Sophien Kamoun (Addgene plasmid # 121219 ; http://n2t.net/addgene:121219 ; RRID:Addgene_121219)
