>Addgene plasmid #121219 | pUC57-Kan_BR29_00105021 | depositor partial sequence | sequence record 230690 | BR29_00105021
TTGGTCTCTAATGGCTTCTAAACCATCTTCTAAACCATCTACTTCTTCTGCTGATGCTGCTGAAAAACCA
AAAGAAATTAGAATTTGTTCTGCTACTATTACTAATATGAAAACTGGTGCTGATTTGGGTAGAGGTTCTG
TTCCATATACTCAACCACATTATATTGCTGGTTTTGAAGTTCAAATTTGGAATGGTTCTACTGTTTCTTA
TTGGGTTGGTGGTCCAGTTTTGATGGATTTGGCTCCAAGAGGTGATTTGAGATGTATTCAATATACTTGA
GCTTAGAGACCAA
