>Addgene plasmid #121219 | pUC57-Kan_BR29_00105021 | depositor partial sequence | sequence record 230691 | empty_vector
TCGCGCGTTTCGGTGATGACGGTGAAAACCTCTGACACATGCAGCTCCCGGAGACGGTCACAGCTTGTCT
GTAAGCGGATGCCGGGAGCAGACAAGCCCGTCAGGGCGCGTCAGCGGGTGTTGGCGGGTGTCGGGGCTGG
CTTAACTATGCGGCATCAGAGCAGATTGTACTGAGAGTGCACCATATGCGGTGTGAAATACCGCACAGAT
GCGTAAGGAGAAAATACCGCATCAGGCGCCATTCGCCATTCAGGCTGCGCAACTGTTGGGAAGGGCGATC
GGTGCGGGCCTCTTCGCTATTACGCCAGCTGGCGAAAGGGGGATGTGCTGCAAGGCGATTAAGTTGGGTA
ACGCCAGGGTTTTCCCAGTCACGACGTTGTAAAACGACGGCCAGTGAATTGACGCGTATTGGGATATCCC
AATGGCGCGCCGAGCTTGGCTCGAGCATGGTCATAGCTGTTTCCTGTGTGAAATTGTTATCCGCTCACAA
TTCCACACAACATACGAGCCGGAAGCATAAAGTGTAAAGCCTGGGGTGCCTAATGAGTGAGCTAACTCAC
ATTAATTGCGTTGCGCTCACTGCCCGCTTTCCAGTCGGGAAACCTGTCGTGCCAGCTGCATTAATGAATC
GGCCAACGCGCGGGGAGAGGCGGTTTGCGTATTGGGCGCTCTTCCGCTTCCTCGCTCACTGACTCGCTGC
GCTCGGTCGTTCGGCTGCGGCGAGCGGTATCAGCTCACTCAAAGGCGGTAATACGGTTATCCACAGAATC
AGGGGATAACGCAGGAAAGAACATGTGAGCAAAAGGCCAGCAAAAGGCCAGGAACCGTAAAAAGGCCGCG
TTGCTGGCGTTTTTCCATAGGCTCCGCCCCCCTGACGAGCATCACAAAAATCGACGCTCAAGTCAGAGGT
GGCGAAACCCGACAGGACTATAAAGATACCAGGCGTTTCCCCCTGGAAGCTCCCTCGTGCGCTCTCCTGT
TCCGACCCTGCCGCTTACCGGATACCTGTCCGCCTTTCTCCCTTCGGGAAGCGTGGCGCTTTCTCATAGC
TCACGCTGTAGGTATCTCAGTTCGGTGTAGGTCGTTCGCTCCAAGCTGGGCTGTGTGCACGAACCCCCCG
TTCAGCCCGACCGCTGCGCCTTATCCGGTAACTATCGTCTTGAGTCCAACCCGGTAAGACACGACTTATC
GCCACTGGCAGCAGCCACTGGTAACAGGATTAGCAGAGCGAGGTATGTAGGCGGTGCTACAGAGTTCTTG
AAGTGGTGGCCTAACTACGGCTACACTAGAAGAACAGTATTTGGTATCTGCGCTCTGCTGAAGCCAGTTA
CCTTCGGAAAAAGAGTTGGTAGCTCTTGATCCGGCAAACAAACCACCGCTGGTAGCGGTGGTTTTTTTGT
TTGCAAGCAGCAGATTACGCGCAGAAAAAAAGGATCTCAAGAAGATCCTTTGATCTTTTCTACGGGGTCT
GACGCTCAGTGGAACGAAAACTCACGTTAAGGGATTTTGGTCATGAGATTATCAAAAAGGATCTTCACCT
AGATCCTTTTAAATTAAAAATGAAGTTTTAAATCAATCTAAAGTATATATGAGTAAACTTGGTCTGACAG
TTAGAAAAACTCATCGAGCATCAAATGAAACTGCAATTTATTCATATCAGGATTATCAATACCATATTTT
TGAAAAAGCCGTTTCTGTAATGAAGGAGAAAACTCACCGAGGCAGTTCCATAGGATGGCAAGATCCTGGT
ATCGGTCTGCGATTCCGACTCGTCCAACATCAATACAACCTATTAATTTCCCCTCGTCAAAAATAAGGTT
ATCAAGTGAGAAATCACCATGAGTGACGACTGAATCCGGTGAGAATGGCAAAAGTTTATGCATTTCTTTC
CAGACTTGTTCAACAGGCCAGCCATTACGCTCGTCATCAAAATCACTCGCATCAACCAAACCGTTATTCA
TTCGTGATTGCGCCTGAGCGAGACGAAATACGCGATCGCTGTTAAAAGGACAATTACAAACAGGAATCGA
ATGCAACCGGCGCAGGAACACTGCCAGCGCATCAACAATATTTTCACCTGAATCAGGATATTCTTCTAAT
ACCTGGAATGCTGTTTTCCCAGGGATCGCAGTGGTGAGTAACCATGCATCATCAGGAGTACGGATAAAAT
GCTTGATGGTCGGAAGAGGCATAAATTCCGTCAGCCAGTTTAGTCTGACCATCTCATCTGTAACATCATT
GGCAACGCTACCTTTGCCATGTTTCAGAAACAACTCTGGCGCATCGGGCTTCCCATACAATCGATAGATT
GTCGCACCTGATTGCCCGACATTATCGCGAGCCCATTTATACCCATATAAATCAGCATCCATGTTGGAAT
TTAATCGCGGCCTAGAGCAAGACGTTTCCCGTTGAATATGGCTCATACTCTTCCTTTTTCAATATTATTG
AAGCATTTATCAGGGTTATTGTCTCATGAGCGGATACATATTTGAATGTATTTAGAAAAATAAACAAATA
GGGGTTCCGCGCACATTTCCCCGAAAAGTGCCACCTGACGTCTAAGAAACCATTATTATCATGACATTAA
CCTATAAAAATAGGCGTATCACGAGGCCCTTTCGTC
