>Addgene plasmid #121219 | pUC57-Kan_BR29_00105021 | addgene partial sequence | sequence record 237752 | M13-F20 5'-TGTAAAACGACGGCCAGT-3'
TTGGTCTCTAATGGCTTCTAAACCATCTTCTAAACCATCTACTTCTTCTGCTGATGCTGCTGAAAAACCA
AAAGAAATTAGAATTTGTTCTGCTACTATTACTAATATGAAAACTGGTGCTGATTTGGGTAGAGGTTCTG
TTCCATATACTCAACCACATTATATTGCTGGTTTTGAAGTTCAAATTTGGAATGGTTCTACTGTTTCTTA
TTGGGTTGGTGGTCCAGTTTTGATGGATTTGGCTCCAAGAGGTGATTTGAGATGTATTCAATATACTTGA
GCTTAGAGACCAAGTTCCATCCCAATGGCGCGCCGAGCTTGGCTCGAGCATGGTCATAGCTGTTTCCTGT
GTGAAATTGTTATCCGCTCACAATTCCACACAACATACGAGCCGGAAGCATAAAGTGTAAAGCCTGGGGT
GCCTAATGAGTGAGCTAACTCACATTAATTGCGTTGCGCTCACTGCCCGCTTTCCAGTCGGGAAACCTGT
CGTGCCAGCTGCATTAATGAATCGGCCAACGCGCGGGGAGAGGCGGTTTGCGTATTGGGCGCTCTTCCGC
TTCCTCGCTCACTGACTCGCTGCGCTCGGTCGTTCGGCTGCGGCGAGCGGTATCAGCTCACTCAAAGGCG
GTAATACGGTTATCCACAGAATCAGGGGATAACGCAGGAAAGAACATGTGAGCAAAAGGCCAGCAAAAGG
CCAGGAACCGTAAAAAGGCCGCGTTGCTGGCGTTTTTCCATAGGCTCCGCCCCCCTGACGAGCATCACAA
AAATCGACGCTCAAGTCAGAGGTGGCGAAACCCGACAGGACTATAAAGATACC
